Addgene plasmid #219238: SFFV-AHR-Brd 302
Purpose: Transcription factor AHR with a specific barcode assigned.
Depositing lab: Filipe Pereira. Depositing organization: Center for Neuroscience and Cell Biology, University of Coimbra. Publication: A combinatorial transcription factor screening platform for immune cell reprogramming. Kurochkin I, Altman AR, Caiado I, Pertiga-Cabral D, Halitzki E, Minaeva M, Zimmermannova O, Henriques-Oliveira L, Klein D, Nair M, Oliveira D, Cajal LR, Knittel R, Feick C, Ringner M, Martin M, Cirovic B, Pires CF, Rosa FF, Sitnicka E, Theis FJ, Pereira CF. Cell Syst. 2026 Jan 21;17(1):101457. doi: 10.1016/j.cels.2025.101457. Epub 2026 Jan 14. PubMed 41539305.
Backbone
  Vector backbone: SFFV-MCS
  Backbone size w/o insert (bp): 6638
  Vector type: Lentiviral
Growth in bacteria
  Bacterial resistance: Ampicillin, 100 μg/mL
  Growth temperature: 37°C
  Growth strain: NEB Stable
  Copy number: High Copy
Gene/Insert
  Gene/Insert name: AHR
  Species: H. sapiens (human)
  Insert size (bp): 2547
  Entrez Gene: AHR (a.k.a. RP85, bHLHe76)
  Promoter: The spleen focus-forming virus (SFFV) promoter
  Cloning method: Restriction Enzyme; 5′ cloning site Bsp119I (not destroyed); 3′ cloning site BstHI (not destroyed)
Terms and licenses: Academic/Nonprofit Terms; Industry Terms: Not Available to Industry
Depositor comments: Barcode sequence cloned into XbaI restriction site. Design of plasmid is as follows: SFFV-[TF sequence]-WPRE-[Barcode sequence].
How to cite: SFFV-AHR-Brd 302 was a gift from Filipe Pereira (Addgene plasmid # 219238 ; http://n2t.net/addgene:219238 ; RRID:Addgene_219238)
