[The description below was written by a language model from this plasmid's Addgene catalogue record and pLannotate feature annotations shown in this document.]
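Description:
SFFV-AHR-Brd 302 is a third-generation-style, self-inactivating HIV-1 lentiviral transfer plasmid built on the SFFV-MCS backbone for constitutive expression of the human aryl hydrocarbon receptor (AHR, also known as bHLHe76) in mammalian cells. It is propagated in E. coli through a high-copy ColE1/pUC origin with ampicillin selection (AmpR/β-lactamase). pBluescript-derived remnants are also annotated, including an f1 origin, lacZα and lac regulatory fragments, and T7 and T3 promoters. No mammalian selection marker or fluorescent reporter is annotated.

The viral cassette begins with an RSV promoter fused to a truncated 5' LTR, which drives Tat-independent production of the genomic RNA in packaging cells. This is followed by the Ψ packaging signal with a partial gag fragment, the Rev response element for nuclear export of the unspliced genome, and the cPPT/CTS to aid nuclear import. The internal spleen focus-forming virus (SFFV) promoter, which is strong in haematopoietic and many other cell types, drives the AHR coding sequence of about 2.5 kb, cloned between retained restriction sites in the MCS. A WPRE downstream enhances transcript stability and expression. The ΔU3 3' LTR inactivates LTR promoter activity after integration, and an SV40 poly(A) signal and SV40 origin lie outside the viral unit.

According to the depositor, a construct-specific barcode sits in an XbaI site after the WPRE, giving the layout SFFV–TF–WPRE–barcode; the barcode itself is not annotated in the feature table. Because it lies within the expressed transcript, the barcode should allow the delivered factor to be identified by sequencing. The plasmid belongs to a barcoded transcription factor collection for combinatorial screening of immune cell reprogramming.
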