Features (pLannotate 1.2.2; 29 found; start..end, strand, type, name):
     94..112     -  promoter       T7 promoter: promoter for bacteriophage T7 RNA polymerase
    120..275     +  CDS            lacZα (fragment): LacZα fragment of β-galactosidase; lacZ fragment
    280..708     +  rep_origin     f1 ori (sequence partly withheld): f1 bacteriophage origin of replication; arrow indicates direction of (+) strand synthesis
    761..865     +  promoter       AmpR promoter: bla
    866..1726    +  CDS            AmpR: β-lactamase; bla; confers resistance to ampicillin, carbenicillin, and related antibiotics
   1897..2485    +  rep_origin     ori: high-copy-number ColE1/pMB1/pBR322/pUC origin of replication
   2668..2760    +  CDS            lacI (fragment): lac repressor; lacI; The lac repressor binds to the lac operator to inhibit transcription in E. coli. This inhibition can be relieved by adding lactose or isopropyl-β-D-thiogalactopyranoside (IPTG).
   2773..2794    +  protein_bind   CAP binding site: CAP binding activates transcription in the presence of cAMP. E. coli catabolite activator protein
   2809..2839    +  promoter       lac promoter: promoter for the E. coli lac operon
   2847..2863    +  protein_bind   lac operator: The lac repressor binds to the lac operator to inhibit transcription in E. coli. This inhibition can be relieved by adding lactose or isopropyl-β-D-thiogalactopyranoside (IPTG). lac repressor encoded by lacI
   2908..2926    +  promoter       T3 promoter: promoter for bacteriophage T3 RNA polymerase
   2954..3180    +  promoter       RSV promoter: Rous sarcoma virus enhancer/promoter
   3181..3361    +  LTR            5' LTR (truncated): truncated 5' long terminal repeat (LTR) from HIV-1
   3408..3533    +  misc_feature   HIV-1 Ψ: packaging signal of human immunodeficiency virus type 1
   3517..3880    +  CDS            HIV-1 gag (fragment): gag protein from human immunodeficiency virus 1; gag
   4026..4259    +  misc_feature   RRE: The Rev response element (RRE) of HIV-1 allows for Rev-dependent mRNA export from the nucleus to the cytoplasm.
   4636..4736    +  CDS            Rev (fragment): human immunodeficiency virus 1 (HIV-1) Rev protein; rev; enhances nuclear export of unspliced and incompletely spliced viral mRNAs
   4755..4872    +  misc_feature   cPPT/CTS: central polypurine tract and central termination sequence of HIV-1
   4906..5307    +  promoter       SFFV promoter: spleen focus-forming virus long terminal repeat (LTR) promoter
   5317..5340    +  misc_feature   MCS (fragment): pBluescript multiple cloning site
   5365..7908    +  CDS            AHR: AHR_HUMAN - Also known as BHLHE76 From Homo sapiens (Human).
   7919..7944    +  misc_feature   MCS (fragment): pBluescript multiple cloning site
   7944..8003    +  CDS            S (fragment): HBSAG_WHV6 - Experimental evidence at transcript level: Swiss-Prot protein existence level 2. The middle envelope protein plays an important role in the budding of the virion. It is involved in the induction of budding in a nucleocapsid independent way. In this process the majority of envelope proteins bud to form subviral lipoprotein particles of 22 nm of diameter that do not contain a nucleocapsid (By similarity). From Woodchuck hepatitis B virus (isolate w64/pWS23) (WHV).
   8135..8538    +  misc_feature   WPRE: woodchuck hepatitis virus posttranscriptional regulatory element
   8596..8655    +  CDS            nef (fragment): NEF_HV1Z2 - Experimental evidence at protein level: Swiss-Prot protein existence level 1. Extracellular Nef protein targets CD4(+) T-lymphocytes for apoptosis by interacting with CXCR4 surface receptors. From Human immunodeficiency virus type 1 group M subtype D (isolate Z2/CDC-Z34) (HIV-1).
   8657..8890    +  LTR            3' LTR (ΔU3): self-inactivating 3' long terminal repeat (LTR) from HIV-1
   8962..9083    +  polyA_signal   SV40 poly(A) signal: SV40 polyadenylation signal
   9102..9123    +  rep_origin     SV40 ori (fragment): SV40 origin of replication
   9123..73      +  rep_origin     SV40 ori (across the origin): SV40 origin of replication
>Addgene plasmid #219238 | SFFV-AHR-Brd 302 | addgene full sequence | sequence record 450565 | Addgene NGS Result
ATTTATGCAGAGGCCGAGGCCGCCTCGGCCTCTGAGCTATTCCAGAAGTAGTGAGGAGGCTTTTTTGGAG
GCCTAGGGACGTACCCAATTCGCCCTATAGTGAGTCGTATTACGCGCGCTCACTGGCCGTCGTTTTACAA
CGTCGTGACTGGGAAAACCCTGGCGTTACCCAACTTAATCGCCTTGCAGCACATCCCCCTTTCGCCAGCT
GGCGTAATAGCGAAGAGGCCCGCACCGATCGCCCTTCCCAACAGTTGCGCAGCCTGAATGGCGAATGGG
[124 nt withheld, positions 280-403]
C
[91 nt withheld, positions 405-495]
A
[49 nt withheld, positions 497-545]
CCTTTGACGTTGGAGTCCACGTTCTTT
[37 nt withheld, positions 573-609]
ACCCTATCTCGGTCTATTCTTTTGATTTATAAGGGATTTTGCCGATTTCGGCCTATTGGTTAAAAAATGA
GCTGATTTAACAAAAATTTAACGCGAATTTTAACAAAATATTAACGCTTACAATTTAGGTGGCACTTTTC
GGGGAAATGTGCGCGGAACCCCTATTTGTTTATTTTTCTAAATACATTCAAATATGTATCCGCTCATGAG
ACAATAACCCTGATAAATGCTTCAATAATATTGAAAAAGGAAGAGTATGAGTATTCAACATTTCCGTGTC
GCCCTTATTCCCTTTTTTGCGGCATTTTGCCTTCCTGTTTTTGCTCACCCAGAAACGCTGGTGAAAGTAA
AAGATGCTGAAGATCAGTTGGGTGCACGAGTGGGTTACATCGAACTGGATCTCAACAGCGGTAAGATCCT
TGAGAGTTTTCGCCCCGAAGAACGTTTTCCAATGATGAGCACTTTTAAAGTTCTGCTATGTGGCGCGGTA
TTATCCCGTATTGACGCCGGGCAAGAGCAACTCGGTCGCCGCATACACTATTCTCAGAATGACTTGGTTG
AGTACTCACCAGTCACAGAAAAGCATCTTACGGATGGCATGACAGTAAGAGAATTATGCAGTGCTGCCAT
AACCATGAGTGATAACACTGCGGCCAACTTACTTCTGACAACGATCGGAGGACCGAAGGAGCTAACCGCT
TTTTTGCACAACATGGGGGATCATGTAACTCGCCTTGATCGTTGGGAACCGGAGCTGAATGAAGCCATAC
CAAACGACGAGCGTGACACCACGATGCCTGTAGCAATGGCAACAACGTTGCGCAAACTATTAACTGGCGA
ACTACTTACTCTAGCTTCCCGGCAACAATTAATAGACTGGATGGAGGCGGATAAAGTTGCAGGACCACTT
CTGCGCTCGGCCCTTCCGGCTGGCTGGTTTATTGCTGATAAATCTGGAGCCGGTGAGCGTGGGTCTCGCG
GTATCATTGCAGCACTGGGGCCAGATGGTAAGCCCTCCCGTATCGTAGTTATCTACACGACGGGGAGTCA
GGCAACTATGGATGAACGAAATAGACAGATCGCTGAGATAGGTGCCTCACTGATTAAGCATTGGTAACTG
TCAGACCAAGTTTACTCATATATACTTTAGATTGATTTAAAACTTCATTTTTAATTTAAAAGGATCTAGG
TGAAGATCCTTTTTGATAATCTCATGACCAAAATCCCTTAACGTGAGTTTTCGTTCCACTGAGCGTCAGA
CCCCGTAGAAAAGATCAAAGGATCTTCTTGAGATCCTTTTTTTCTGCGCGTAATCTGCTGCTTGCAAACA
AAAAAACCACCGCTACCAGCGGTGGTTTGTTTGCCGGATCAAGAGCTACCAACTCTTTTTCCGAAGGTAA
CTGGCTTCAGCAGAGCGCAGATACCAAATACTGTTCTTCTAGTGTAGCCGTAGTTAGGCCACCACTTCAA
GAACTCTGTAGCACCGCCTACATACCTCGCTCTGCTAATCCTGTTACCAGTGGCTGCTGCCAGTGGCGAT
AAGTCGTGTCTTACCGGGTTGGACTCAAGACGATAGTTACCGGATAAGGCGCAGCGGTCGGGCTGAACGG
GGGGTTCGTGCACACAGCCCAGCTTGGAGCGAACGACCTACACCGAACTGAGATACCTACAGCGTGAGCT
ATGAGAAAGCGCCACGCTTCCCGAAGGGAGAAAGGCGGACAGGTATCCGGTAAGCGGCAGGGTCGGAACA
GGAGAGCGCACGAGGGAGCTTCCAGGGGGAAACGCCTGGTATCTTTATAGTCCTGTCGGGTTTCGCCACC
TCTGACTTGAGCGTCGATTTTTGTGATGCTCGTCAGGGGGGCGGAGCCTATGGAAAAACGCCAGCAACGC
GGCCTTTTTACGGTTCCTGGCCTTTTGCTGGCCTTTTGCTCACATGTTCTTTCCTGCGTTATCCCCTGAT
TCTGTGGATAACCGTATTACCGCCTTTGAGTGAGCTGATACCGCTCGCCGCAGCCGAACGACCGAGCGCA
GCGAGTCAGTGAGCGAGGAAGCGGAAGAGCGCCCAATACGCAAACCGCCTCTCCCCGCGCGTTGGCCGAT
TCATTAATGCAGCTGGCACGACAGGTTTCCCGACTGGAAAGCGGGCAGTGAGCGCAACGCAATTAATGTG
AGTTAGCTCACTCATTAGGCACCCCAGGCTTTACACTTTATGCTTCCGGCTCGTATGTTGTGTGGAATTG
TGAGCGGATAACAATTTCACACAGGAAACAGCTATGACCATGATTACGCCAAGCGCGCAATTAACCCTCA
CTAAAGGGAACAAAAGCTGGAGCTGCAAGCTTAATGTAGTCTTATGCAATACTCTTGTAGTCTTGCAACA
TGGTAACGATGAGTTAGCAACATGCCTTACAAGGAGAGAAAAAGCACCGTGCATGCCGATTGGTGGAAGT
AAGGTGGTACGATCGTGCCTTATTAGGAAGGCAACAGACGGGTCTGACATGGATTGGACGAACCACTGAA
TTGCCGCATTGCAGAGATATTGTATTTAAGTGCCTAGCTCGATACATAAACGGGTCTCTCTGGTTAGACC
AGATCTGAGCCTGGGAGCTCTCTGGCTAACTAGGGAACCCACTGCTTAAGCCTCAATAAAGCTTGCCTTG
AGTGCTTCAAGTAGTGTGTGCCCGTCTGTTGTGTGACTCTGGTAACTAGAGATCCCTCAGACCCTTTTAG
TCAGTGTGGAAAATCTCTAGCAGTGGCGCCCGAACAGGGACTTGAAAGCGAAAGGGAAACCAGAGGAGCT
CTCTCGACGCAGGACTCGGCTTGCTGAAGCGCGCACGGCAAGAGGCGAGGGGCGGCGACTGGTGAGTACG
CCAAAAATTTTGACTAGCGGAGGCTAGAAGGAGAGAGATGGGTGCGAGAGCGTCAGTATTAAGCGGGGGA
GAATTAGATCGCGATGGGAAAAAATTCGGTTAAGGCCAGGGGGAAAGAAAAAATATAAATTAAAACATAT
AGTATGGGCAAGCAGGGAGCTAGAACGATTCGCAGTTAATCCTGGCCTGTTAGAAACATCAGAAGGCTGT
AGACAAATACTGGGACAGCTACAACCATCCCTTCAGACAGGATCAGAAGAACTTAGATCATTATATAATA
CAGTAGCAACCCTCTATTGTGTGCATCAAAGGATAGAGATAAAAGACACCAAGGAAGCTTTAGACAAGAT
AGAGGAAGAGCAAAACAAAAGTAAGACCACCGCACAGCAAGCGGCCGCTGATCTTCAGACCTGGAGGAGG
AGATATGAGGGACAATTGGAGAAGTGAATTATATAAATATAAAGTAGTAAAAATTGAACCATTAGGAGTA
GCACCCACCAAGGCAAAGAGAAGAGTGGTGCAGAGAGAAAAAAGAGCAGTGGGAATAGGAGCTTTGTTCC
TTGGGTTCTTGGGAGCAGCAGGAAGCACTATGGGCGCAGCGTCAATGACGCTGACGGTACAGGCCAGACA
ATTATTGTCTGGTATAGTGCAGCAGCAGAACAATTTGCTGAGGGCTATTGAGGCGCAACAGCATCTGTTG
CAACTCACAGTCTGGGGCATCAAGCAGCTCCAGGCAAGAATCCTGGCTGTGGAAAGATACCTAAAGGATC
AACAGCTCCTGGGGATTTGGGGTTGCTCTGGAAAACTCATTTGCACCACTGCTGTGCCTTGGAATGCTAG
TTGGAGTAATAAATCTCTGGAACAGATTTGGAATCACACGACCTGGATGGAGTGGGACAGAGAAATTAAC
AATTACACAAGCTTAATACACTCCTTAATTGAAGAATCGCAAAACCAGCAAGAAAAGAATGAACAAGAAT
TATTGGAATTAGATAAATGGGCAAGTTTGTGGAATTGGTTTAACATAACAAATTGGCTGTGGTATATAAA
ATTATTCATAATGATAGTAGGAGGCTTGGTAGGTTTAAGAATAGTTTTTGCTGTACTTTCTATAGTGAAT
AGAGTTAGGCAGGGATATTCACCATTATCGTTTCAGACCCACCTCCCAACCCCGAGGGGACCCGACAGGC
CCGAAGGAATAGAAGAAGAAGGTGGAGAGAGAGACAGAGACAGATCCATTCGATTAGTGAACGGATCTCG
ACGGTATCGGTTAACTTTTAAAAGAAAAGGGGGGATTGGGGGGTACAGTGCAGGGGAAAGAATAGTAGAC
ATAATAGCAACAGACATACAAACTAAAGAATTACAAAAACAAATTACAAAAATTCAAAATTTTATCGATC
ACGAGACTAGCCTCGAGCTGGCTGCAGTAACGCCATTTTGCAAGGCATGGAAAAATACCAAACCAAGAAT
AGAGAAGTTCAGATCAAGGGCGGGTACATGAAAATAGCTAACGTTGGGCCAAACAGGATATCTGCGGTGA
GCAGTTTCGGCCCCGGCCCGGGGCCAAGAACAGATGGTCACCGCAGTTTCGGCCCCGGCCCGAGGCCAAG
AACAGATGGTCCCCAGATATGGCCCAACCCTCAGCAGTTTCTTAAGACCCATCAGATGTTTCCAGGCTCC
CCCAAGGACCTGAAATGACCCTGCGCCTTATTTGAATTAACCAATCAGCCTGCTTCTCGCTTCTGTTCGC
GCGCTTCTGCTTCCCGAGCTCTATAAAAGAGCTCACAACCCCTCACTCGGCGCGCCAGTCCTCCGACAGA
CTGAGTCGGCCGGTCGAATCAAGCTTATCGATACCGTCGACGGATCCGCTAGCCCGCGGTTCGAAATGAA
CAGCAGCAGCGCCAACATCACCTACGCCAGTCGCAAGCGGCGGAAGCCGGTGCAGAAAACAGTAAAGCCA
ATCCCAGCTGAAGGAATCAAGTCAAATCCTTCCAAGCGGCATAGAGACCGACTTAATACAGAGTTGGACC
GTTTGGCTAGCCTGCTGCCTTTCCCACAAGATGTTATTAATAAGTTGGACAAACTTTCAGTTCTTAGGCT
CAGCGTCAGTTACCTGAGAGCCAAGAGCTTCTTTGATGTTGCATTAAAATCCTCCCCTACTGAAAGAAAC
GGAGGCCAGGATAACTGTAGAGCAGCAAATTTCAGAGAAGGCCTGAACTTACAAGAAGGAGAATTCTTAT
TACAGGCTCTGAATGGCTTTGTATTAGTTGTCACTACAGATGCTTTGGTCTTTTATGCTTCTTCTACTAT
ACAAGATTATCTAGGGTTTCAGCAGTCTGATGTCATACATCAGAGTGTATATGAACTTATCCATACCGAA
GACCGAGCTGAATTTCAGCGTCAGCTACACTGGGCATTAAATCCTTCTCAGTGTACAGAGTCTGGACAAG
GAATTGAAGAAGCCACTGGTCTCCCCCAGACAGTAGTCTGTTATAACCCAGACCAGATTCCTCCAGAAAA
CTCTCCTTTAATGGAGAGGTGCTTCATATGTCGTCTAAGGTGTCTGCTGGATAATTCATCTGGTTTTCTG
GCAATGAATTTCCAAGGGAAGTTAAAGTATCTTCATGGACAGAAAAAGAAAGGGAAAGATGGATCAATAC
TTCCACCTCAGTTGGCTTTGTTTGCGATAGCTACTCCACTTCAGCCACCATCCATACTTGAAATCCGGAC
CAAAAATTTTATCTTTAGAACCAAACACAAACTAGACTTCACACCTATTGGTTGTGATGCCAAAGGAAGA
ATTGTTTTAGGATATACTGAAGCAGAGCTGTGCACGAGAGGCTCAGGTTATCAGTTTATTCATGCAGCTG
ATATGCTTTATTGTGCCGAGTCCCATATCCGAATGATTAAGACTGGAGAAAGTGGCATGATAGTTTTCCG
GCTTCTTACAAAAAACAACCGATGGACTTGGGTCCAGTCTAATGCACGCCTGCTTTATAAAAATGGAAGA
CCAGATTATATCATTGTAACTCAGAGACCACTAACAGATGAGGAAGGAACAGAGCATTTACGAAAACGAA
ATACGAAGTTGCCTTTTATGTTTACCACTGGAGAAGCTGTGTTGTATGAGGCAACCAACCCTTTTCCTGC
CATAATGGATCCCTTACCACTAAGGACTAAAAATGGCACTAGTGGAAAAGACTCTGCTACCACATCCACT
CTAAGCAAGGACTCTCTCAATCCTAGTTCCCTCCTGGCTGCCATGATGCAACAAGATGAGTCTATTTATC
TCTATCCTGCTTCAAGTACTTCAAGTACTGCACCTTTTGAAAACAACTTTTTCAACGAATCTATGAATGA
ATGCAGAAATTGGCAAGATAATACTGCACCGATGGGAAATGATACTATCCTGAAACATGAGCAAATTGAC
CAGCCTCAGGATGTGAACTCATTTGCTGGAGGTCACCCAGGGCTCTTTCAAGATAGTAAAAACAGTGACT
TGTACAGCATAATGAAAAACCTAGGCATTGATTTTGAAGACATCAGACACATGCAGAATGAAAAATTTTT
CAGAAATGATTTTTCTGGTGAGGTTGACTTCAGAGACATTGACTTAACGGATGAAATCCTGACGTATGTC
CAAGATTCTTTAAGTAAGTCTCCCTTCATACCTTCAGATTATCAACAGCAACAGTCCTTGGCTCTGAACT
CAAGCTGTATGGTACAGGAACACCTACATCTAGAACAGCAACAGCAACATCACCAAAAGCAAGTAGTAGT
GGAGCCACAGCAACAGCTGTGTCAGAAGATGAAGCACATGCAAGTTAATGGCATGTTTGAAAATTGGAAC
TCTAACCAATTCGTGCCTTTCAATTGTCCACAGCAAGACCCACAACAATATAATGTCTTTACAGACTTAC
ATGGGATCAGTCAAGAGTTCCCCTACAAATCTGAAATGGATTCTATGCCTTATACACAGAACTTTATTTC
CTGTAATCAGCCTGTATTACCACAACATTCCAAATGTACAGAGCTGGACTACCCTATGGGGAGTTTTGAA
CCATCCCCATACCCCACTACTTCTAGTTTAGAAGATTTTGTCACTTGTTTACAACTTCCTGAAAACCAAA
AGCATGGATTAAATCCACAGTCAGCCATAATAACTCCTCAGACATGTTATGCTGGGGCCGTGTCGATGTA
TCAGTGCCAGCCAGAACCTCAGCACACCCACGTGGGTCAGATGCAGTACAATCCAGTACTGCCAGGCCAA
CAGGCATTTTTAAACAAGTTTCAGAATGGAGTTTTAAATGAAACATATCCAGCTGAATTAAATAACATAA
ATAACACTCAGACTACCACACATCTTCAGCCACTTCATCATCCGTCAGAAGCCAGACCTTTTCCTGATTT
GACATCCAGTGGATTCCTGTAGACCGGTCGGATCCCCCGGGCTGCAGGAATTCGAGCATCTTACCGCCAT
TTATTCCCATATTTGTTCTGTTTTTCTTGATTTGGGTATACATTTAAATGTTAATAAAACAAAATGGTGG
GGCAATCATTTACATTTTTAGGGATATGTAATTACTAGTTCAGGTGTATTGCCACAAGACAAACATGTTA
AGAAACTTTCCCGTTATTTACGCTCTGTTCCTGTTAATCAACCTCTGGATTACAAAATTTGTGAAAGATT
GACTGATATTCTTAACTATGTTGCTCCTTTTACGCTGTGTGGATATGCTGCTTTAATGCCTCTGTATCAT
GCTATTGCTTCCCGTACGGCTTTCGTTTTCTCCTCCTTGTATAAATCCTGGTTGCTGTCTCTTTATGAGG
AGTTGTGGCCCGTTGTCCGTCAACGTGGCGTGGTGTGCTCTGTGTTTGCTGACGCAACCCCCACTGGCTG
GGGCATTGCCACCACCTGTCAACTCCTTTCTGGGACTTTCGCTTTCCCCCTCCCGATCGCCACGGCAGAA
CTCATCGCCGCCTGCCTTGCCCGCTGCTGGACAGGGGCTAGGTTGCTGGGCACTGATAATTCCGTGGTGT
TGTCGGGGAAGCTGACGTCCTTTGCAATTCGATATCAAGCTGTACCTTCTAGATGTACACACTGTATAGC
GCTTCTAGACCAATGACTTACAAGGCAGCTGTAGATCTTAGCCACTTTTTAAAAGAAAAGGGGGGACTGG
AAGGGCTAATTCACTCCCAACGAAGACAAGATCTGCTTTTTGCTTGTACTGGGTCTCTCTGGTTAGACCA
GATCTGAGCCTGGGAGCTCTCTGGCTAACTAGGGAACCCACTGCTTAAGCCTCAATAAAGCTTGCCTTGA
GTGCTTCAAGTAGTGTGTGCCCGTCTGTTGTGTGACTCTGGTAACTAGAGATCCCTCAGACCCTTTTAGT
CAGTGTGGAAAATCTCTAGCAGTAGTAGTTCATGTCATCTTATTATTCAGTATTTATAACTTGCAAAGAA
ATGAATATCAGAGAGTGAGAGGAACTTGTTTATTGCAGCTTATAATGGTTACAAATAAAGCAATAGCATC
ACAAATTTCACAAATAAAGCATTTTTTTCACTGCATTCTAGTTGTGGTTTGTCCAAACTCATCAATGTAT
CTTATCATGTCTGGCTCTAGCTATCCCGCCCCTAACTCCGCCCATCCCGCCCCTAACTCCGCCCAGTTCC
GCCCATTCTCCGCCCCATGGCTGACTAATTTTTTTT
